>Addgene plasmid #102915 | pNOC-ARS-CRISPR-sgNR2 | addgene full sequence | sequence record 202045 | Addgene NGS Result
GGGCGAATTGGGCCCGACGTCGCATGCTCCCGGCCGCCATGGCGGCCGCGGGAATTCGATATCACTAGAG
TATAGCTACATGGTAGCTAGTAGTCGTCAAAGGAAATAAAGACATAGCGTAAAGTATACAAAATGACTTC
CGCGGCGCGGGAGCGGCAGGCAGCACTTGCAAAACGAAGCCCAATGGGCCAGATTACGGTCAACCTCGTC
ATTTTATTACGGTCGTCAGCAAGAGCGGTTTAGACCGTCGCCGGCACGGGTGGCTCCCGATATTCTTGGC
TTTCGTGGGTGGAGGCGGCGTGTGACTCCTCATCTTTAAGTAGTGGTCGCTTTTGCTGCATGCTTTTGAT
CACCTCGTGATTGATGGCTGGATTCTCAGCTGTCTTCTGACATCTTTGGGTGCATGGGTTGACCGGTGGC
CGGCCGGTTTCTTAGACGGATCGCTTGCCTGTAACTTACACGCGCCTCGTATCTTTTAATGATGGAATAA
TTTGGGAATTTACTCTGTGTTTATTTATTTTTATGTTTTGTATTTGGATTTTAGAAAGTAAATAAAGAAG
GTAGAAGAGTTACGGAATGAAGAAAAAAAAATAAACAAAGGTTTAAAAAATTTCAACAAAAAGCGTACTT
TACATATATATTTATTAGACAAGAAAAGCAGATTAAATAGATATACATTCGATTAACGATAAGTAAAATG
TAAAATCACAGGATTTTCGTGTGTGGTCTTCTACACAGACAAGATGAAACAATTCGGCATTAATACCTGA
GAGCAGGAAGAGCAAGATAAAAGGTAGTATTTGTTGGCGATCCCCCTAGAGTCTTTTACATCTTCGGAAA
ACAAAAACTATTTTTTCTTTAATTTCTTTTTTTACTTTCTATTTTTAATTTATATATTTATATTAAAAAA
TTTAAATTATAATTATTTTTATAGCACGTGATGAAAAGGACCCAGGTGTTTAAACACCGGTCGAGGAGGC
ATTGTATTTACAGCGGAGAGCGAAGAATGAAGTGAGAGGAAGTTAGGAGGGAGGAAAAGACAAAGACGGG
CTGCATTAAGAGAAAGTGAAGAGCATCAGCAGCGCATCACAGAAAATGATTGAGGGAACAACATCTTCAA
ATGTATGAAACAAAAAGGATGGAAGTGGAAGAGCAAAGCTGACGCCCTTTTCGTCGTCGTTGCTGGTGTT
AAAATTGCGCGTTTCTTTTTTTTCCGTCTTTGTCGTCTTTTGACTTTTTTATCTTCTTTTCTGTCTTCTT
TTATTCTTCTCTTCTTCTTCATCACTCCCTCTTCATTTTTCTTCTTCTTTTTCCTCGTCTATTGTCCTCG
GGCATTACCAGTTGTGCTGCTCACGTGCGCGCAAGCGGTGAAAGGGTGAGAGGATACACGGACAACAATC
ATTGAAAATTACGCTTAAAGCCGGTGCCTGGAAAAGTCCACGCGCAGATGGCCTTTGCTTGCCTTGCTGC
TGCTGCAGCTGCTGCTGCTGTCGCCTGTGATGGTAATGGTTGTTGTTGTGGTCCTGCTTGCTTGCTAGTT
TGCATTGCGTTTGCGGTTGCCTTATGACCGACTCCGTGTGATTGATCCTTAAACATATTTTATCATTGAT
GTGGATTGTGTGACGACGGCAAAAAAGAATTACTTTACACATGACTATCACACCTGCTCCCCTCCCTTCT
CCTTTCAATCGGTCAACTTCCCAACCGCTCCTCGAAAATATTTCAGTTGAATCCTCTACTACGTACCCCT
TACTTAAATTTACTTTCTCTCTCCCCATCAATGCGCCGTTGTTCTGAAGTTGTATTATTGATGGGAGATG
ATTGGCACTGCACCAGACCTGGCCAAAAGCCACCACAGGTGGCCACATACTCTTGCATGGGTATACTCTA
CCGAGGCAAAGATTAAAGTGCACGTCCCCTGCCCCTCTCTCTCCCTACTTCCTTCAGTCTCAGTGGTTCC
GTGCCCGTTCAGCACTACATCGCCCTGCCCGCTGTTCCTTCTCAAACAGCCACCCATCCCAACCCACATA
CACAGAAACAACCTTTCCTACACATTTTCCCAAGTCTTCTCTTCACTATTCTACACTAATACACCACCGT
GATATGCCGGTTATCTAGATGTCCTTTCTCCTTTCTCATCCTTTCTTTCCCATGGTACCCAGGAGTCCCA
TTCGCCATGCCGAAGCATGTTGCCCAGCCGGCGCCAGCGAGGAGGCTGGGACCATGCCGGCCAAAAGCAC
CGACTCGGTGCCACTTTTTCAAGTTGATAACGGACTAGCCTTATTTTAACTTGCTATTTCTAGCTCTAAA
ACCCAGTACAGACGCGCGAGACGACGAGCTTACTCGTTTCGTCCTCACGGACTCATCAGGTCTCGATCGA
TTCTGTGGATGGAGGGAGGGAAGGAGGGGGGGAGTGAGTGAGTCGAGAGAACGACGACTGGGGCAAAGAG
AGGATGACGCCACTGCAACAAAAGACAGGGAAGAATAGAGGCTGTTGGAAAACAGGAACACAGTGAAGAA
TAGAGGCTGCAGGGTAACAGGCACATTTATCGCAGAGAGGCGGGCGGCAGGGGCGATACGTAAAGAGACC
CCTAAACTTCTCCGCGTCATCCGTTCACGCTACCTCCTTCCCTCCCTTTACTCCCATTGATCACCAAGGC
AGCGCCCGCAGCCACCAGCAGCCACCGTCCTCAGTGTCACAGCTAGACGCGTCCCCATCAGGCAGCAGAC
CACCAGAATATGCGCTTTCGCTTCCCATCATATCCCTCCCTCCTCCCCTTCTATTCCTCATCATGCATCA
TTTCTTTCTCCTTGCTGCATGCCCCTCTTCTTACCTTGGCTAAGATCTACCGGAGGAAGAAGTCTTCAAC
GATAGATAAATGCCTGTATCGTGATGGTTGTTTGAATGGTGGAAGTGAGCCAGGTATTGAGAACGAGGGG
CGCAAGGGTGCGTGGAAGAAGGCAGGGAGAGGCGAGGCGAAGGAGAAGGGCATGTGGTGGGAACGAAGCC
TCCACACCACAGCCACCCATGCTTTTCTCTGTTCGAGTTCCCGGGTTCTACTCTCACACACTACACGTGC
ACAGAAAACATTCACGCACAACAGAGATACAGAGGGATCCGTCGAGATGGTCTACACGTCCTAATGTCCC
CTGCTTTCGAAGCCCAGAGCCATCGCTTTCTGTTTTTATCCATTCGCAACACATCCTGTTCTCGCGACCT
CTCCTCTTCCTGGCCACCATCGCTTCTCCGTGCCATGCCCTGTACATCCTTCCCTCCCTCGTTGTCTACC
ACACTAATCATGCGCTCTGCAGCAGACACTCGGCTACTATTTGTGTCGTACGGATTGAGGGGAGGGAGGG
GAAGGGAGGCAAGAAGTAAATCGGTGGTCAACAACAGACGCGGTCTCCCCACCCTCCCTCATTCCTTTCC
CCTCCTATAATGAGCGAAGAAAGCCATGGACACCGAGTCACCCACTCTCCTAATCCACCACCACCAGGGC
ACTAACGGACTCACGCTCACCAAACTCGGTAACAATATCCACTGCACACAGATACACACGCAACCCTCGA
GCATGCCCAAGAAAAAGCGGAAGGTGGACAAGAAGTACTCCATTGGGCTCGATATCGGCACAAACAGCGT
CGGCTGGGCCGTCATTACGGACGAGTACAAGGTGCCGAGCAAAAAATTCAAAGTTCTGGGCAATACCGAT
CGCCACAGCATAAAGAAGAACCTCATTGGCGCCCTCCTGTTCGACTCCGGGGAGACGGCCGAAGCCACGC
GGCTCAAAAGAACAGCACGGCGCAGATATACCCGCAGAAAGAATCGGATCTGCTACCTGCAGGAGATCTT
TAGTAATGAGATGGCTAAGGTGGATGACTCTTTCTTCCATAGGCTGGAGGAGTCCTTTTTGGTGGAGGAG
GATAAAAAGCACGAGCGCCACCCAATCTTTGGCAATATCGTGGACGAGGTGGCGTACCATGAAAAGTACC
CAACCATATATCATCTGAGGAAGAAGCTTGTAGACAGTACTGATAAGGCTGACTTGCGGTTGATCTATCT
CGCGCTGGCGCATATGATCAAATTTCGGGGACACTTCCTCATCGAGGGGGACCTGAACCCAGACAACAGC
GATGTCGACAAACTCTTTATCCAACTGGTTCAGACTTACAATCAGCTTTTCGAAGAGAACCCGATCAACG
CATCCGGAGTTGACGCCAAAGCAATCCTGAGCGCTAGGCTGTCCAAATCCCGGCGGCTCGAAAACCTCAT
CGCACAGCTCCCTGGGGAGAAGAAGAACGGCCTGTTTGGTAATCTTATCGCCCTGTCACTCGGGCTGACC
CCCAACTTTAAATCTAACTTCGACCTGGCCGAAGATGCCAAGCTTCAACTGAGCAAAGACACCTACGATG
ATGATCTCGACAATCTGCTGGCCCAGATCGGCGACCAGTACGCAGACCTTTTTTTGGCGGCAAAGAACCT
GTCAGACGCCATTCTGCTGAGTGATATTCTGCGAGTGAACACGGAGATCACCAAAGCTCCGCTGAGCGCT
AGTATGATCAAGCGCTATGATGAGCACCACCAAGACTTGACTTTGCTGAAGGCCCTTGTCAGACAGCAAC
TGCCTGAGAAGTACAAGGAAATTTTCTTCGATCAGTCTAAAAATGGCTACGCCGGATACATTGACGGCGG
AGCAAGCCAGGAGGAATTTTACAAATTTATTAAGCCCATCTTGGAAAAAATGGACGGCACCGAGGAGCTG
CTGGTAAAGCTTAACAGAGAAGATCTGTTGCGCAAACAGCGCACTTTCGACAATGGAAGCATCCCCCACC
AGATTCACCTGGGCGAACTGCACGCTATCCTCAGGCGGCAAGAGGATTTCTACCCCTTTTTGAAAGATAA
CAGGGAAAAGATTGAGAAAATCCTCACATTTCGGATACCCTACTATGTAGGCCCCCTCGCCCGGGGAAAT
TCCAGATTCGCGTGGATGACTCGCAAATCAGAAGAGACCATCACTCCCTGGAACTTCGAGGAAGTCGTGG
ATAAGGGGGCCTCTGCCCAGTCCTTCATCGAAAGGATGACTAACTTTGATAAAAATCTGCCTAACGAAAA
GGTGCTTCCTAAACACTCTCTGCTGTACGAGTACTTCACAGTTTATAACGAGCTCACCAAGGTCAAATAC
GTCACAGAAGGGATGAGAAAGCCAGCATTCCTGTCTGGAGAGCAGAAGAAAGCTATCGTGGACCTCCTCT
TCAAGACGAACCGGAAAGTTACCGTGAAACAGCTCAAAGAAGACTATTTCAAAAAGATTGAATGTTTCGA
CTCTGTTGAAATCAGCGGAGTGGAGGATCGCTTCAACGCATCCCTGGGAACGTATCACGATCTCCTGAAA
ATCATTAAAGACAAGGACTTCCTGGACAATGAGGAGAACGAGGACATTCTTGAGGACATTGTCCTCACCC
TTACGTTGTTTGAAGATAGGGAGATGATTGAAGAACGCTTGAAAACTTACGCTCATCTCTTCGACGACAA
AGTCATGAAACAGCTCAAGAGGCGCCGATATACAGGATGGGGGCGGCTGTCAAGAAAACTGATCAATGGG
ATCCGAGACAAGCAGAGTGGAAAGACAATCCTGGATTTTCTTAAGTCCGATGGATTTGCCAACCGGAACT
TCATGCAGTTGATCCATGATGACTCTCTCACCTTTAAGGAGGACATCCAGAAAGCACAAGTTTCTGGCCA
GGGGGACAGTCTTCACGAGCACATCGCTAATCTTGCAGGTAGCCCAGCTATCAAAAAGGGAATACTGCAG
ACCGTTAAGGTCGTGGATGAACTCGTCAAAGTAATGGGAAGGCATAAGCCCGAGAATATCGTTATCGAGA
TGGCCCGAGAGAACCAAACTACCCAGAAGGGACAGAAGAACAGTAGGGAAAGGATGAAGAGGATTGAAGA
GGGTATAAAAGAACTGGGGTCCCAAATCCTTAAGGAACACCCAGTTGAAAACACCCAGCTTCAGAATGAG
AAGCTCTACCTGTACTACCTGCAGAACGGCAGGGACATGTACGTGGATCAGGAACTGGACATCAATCGGC
TCTCCGACTACGACGTGGATCATATCGTGCCCCAGTCTTTTCTCAAAGATGATTCTATTGATAATAAAGT
GTTGACAAGATCCGATAAAAATAGAGGGAAGAGTGATAACGTCCCCTCAGAAGAAGTTGTCAAGAAAATG
AAAAATTATTGGCGGCAGCTGCTGAACGCCAAACTGATCACACAACGGAAGTTCGATAATCTGACTAAGG
CTGAACGAGGTGGCCTGTCTGAGTTGGATAAAGCCGGCTTCATCAAAAGGCAGCTTGTTGAGACACGCCA
GATCACCAAGCACGTGGCCCAAATTCTCGATTCACGCATGAACACCAAGTACGATGAAAATGACAAACTG
ATTCGAGAGGTGAAAGTTATTACTCTGAAGTCTAAGCTGGTCTCAGATTTCAGAAAGGACTTTCAGTTTT
ATAAGGTGAGAGAGATCAACAATTACCACCATGCGCATGATGCCTACCTGAATGCAGTGGTAGGCACTGC
ACTTATCAAAAAATATCCCAAGCTTGAATCTGAATTTGTTTACGGAGACTATAAAGTGTACGATGTTAGG
AAAATGATCGCAAAGTCTGAGCAGGAAATAGGCAAGGCCACCGCTAAGTACTTCTTTTACAGCAATATTA
TGAATTTTTTCAAGACCGAGATTACACTGGCCAATGGAGAGATTCGGAAGCGACCACTTATCGAAACAAA
CGGAGAAACAGGAGAAATCGTGTGGGACAAGGGTAGGGATTTCGCGACAGTCCGGAAGGTCCTGTCCATG
CCGCAGGTGAACATCGTTAAAAAGACCGAAGTACAGACCGGAGGCTTCTCCAAGGAAAGTATCCTCCCGA
AAAGGAACAGCGACAAGCTGATCGCACGCAAAAAAGATTGGGACCCCAAGAAATACGGCGGATTCGATTC
TCCTACAGTCGCTTACAGTGTACTGGTTGTGGCCAAAGTGGAGAAAGGGAAGTCTAAAAAACTCAAAAGC
GTCAAGGAACTGCTGGGCATCACAATCATGGAGCGATCAAGCTTCGAAAAAAACCCCATCGACTTTCTCG
AGGCGAAAGGATATAAAGAGGTCAAAAAAGACCTCATCATTAAGCTTCCCAAGTACTCTCTCTTTGAGCT
TGAAAACGGCCGGAAACGAATGCTCGCTAGTGCGGGCGAGCTGCAGAAAGGTAACGAGCTGGCACTGCCC
TCTAAATACGTTAATTTCTTGTATCTGGCCAGCCACTATGAAAAGCTCAAAGGGTCTCCCGAAGATAATG
AGCAGAAGCAGCTGTTCGTGGAACAACACAAACACTACCTTGATGAGATCATCGAGCAAATAAGCGAATT
CTCCAAAAGAGTGATCCTCGCCGACGCTAACCTCGATAAGGTGCTTTCTGCTTACAATAAGCACAGGGAT
AAGCCCATCAGGGAGCAGGCAGAAAACATTATCCACTTGTTTACTCTGACCAACTTGGGCGCGCCTGCAG
CCTTCAAGTACTTCGACACCACCATAGACAGAAAGCGGTACACCTCTACAAAGGAGGTCCTGGACGCCAC
ACTGATTCATCAGTCAATTACGGGGCTCTATGAAACAAGAATCGACCTCTCTCAGCTCGGTGGAGACAGC
AGGGCTGACGGGTCCGGCAGCGGGTCCGTTAACATGGTGTTTACTCTCGAGGACTTCGTGGGCGACTGGC
GGCAGACAGCTGGCTATAACCTCGACCAGGTGCTGGAGCAGGGCGGTGTGTCCTCGCTTTTCCAGAACCT
GGGCGTCTCCGTGACCCCAATCCAGCGCATCGTCCTGAGCGGCGAGAACGGCCTGAAGATCGACATCCAC
GTCATCATTCCCTACGAGGGCCTGAGCGGGGACCAAATGGGCCAGATCGAGAAGATCTTCAAGGTTGTGT
ACCCCGTGGACGATCACCACTTCAAGGTGATACTGCACTACGGGACGCTGGTCATCGACGGTGTGACGCC
GAACATGATTGACTACTTCGGCCGTCCTTACGAGGGCATTGCCGTGTTCGACGGCAAGAAGATCACGGTG
ACCGGCACCCTGTGGAACGGCAATAAGATCATTGACGAGCGGCTGATCAACCCGGATGGCTCGCTGTTGT
TCCGCGTGACCATCAACGGGGTAACCGGCTGGCGCCTGTGCGAGCGCATCCTGGCCGGATACCCCTACGA
CGTGCCCGACTACGCGTCCATGGTGGCTAGCCCGAAAAAGAAGAGGAAGGTCTGACAATTGGAAAGATCC
AAGAGAGACGAGTAGAGATTTTTTTTTTGGGATTGATGTTTGTCGTTCTTTGAGTTGTCGTCGAGTTACG
CCTTTTGTAAGAATGTTCCGCAGGAGAGGAGGAGGATGGGCATGAGTGAGGGTGAGAGGGCTTGCCCGCT
TTTTTTTTTAAAAACGCTGAAGACGTGGTTGTCAAACAAACCCCCCATAGAAACGATTTTGTTACGGTGC
GGTCCAGACGTCACTTGAATGGCTCCGCGGAAAGGCCAGGGAGGGAAGGGGGGAGGGAGGAAACATGAAA
CATGTTGAACGGCTCAACAGGGTTTGGGGGACAAGAGAGGTAGCGCCCTGATGGACTGCTCCCTCCCCTC
CTTTCCCTCAATGTCTCATTCATCCATGCTTCCCCCTTCTCTCTCTCCCCTCCGTTCCATCCCCCGCGGG
CGTGGTAGTGGCGTGATGGGATCCACTAAAATGTACGTGTAAGAAAAGCCGGTGAGCTTACGCTTTTGTG
AAAGTGGGAGTACGAGTGTTGTGTGTGTGTGTAGTGGTTTCAGACCCCAGACAGAGGCGAAGCAGAAAAA
GCAGACGATGAAGACGACGAAGAAATGAGCAGTCTATTTTTATCGTGGAAACAGAAGAGGTGATATCGTC
TCCTGCAGGCATGCAAGCTGATCCACTAGAGGCCATGGCGGCCGCACTAGTGGATCCCCCGGGATGCATA
CTTGGCCTAGGAAGATGGAGTGGATGGAGGAGGAGGCGAGCGTAGCAGCAAGCGTGAGTTATACAGCCAG
GCACATGTCGCAATCCTTCGGTCTCGGGCTTAAAATCCACGCACTAATCACGCTGGGCCATGCAAAGAGC
AATGCCGAGGCCCACCACACAAAACGCTGTGTCGCGCGTTGCGGCCTGAAGCTTCATACTTCTTAGTCGC
CGCCAAAAGGGCTCGAGAGACGAGACCCGTTGGCATGACCGATGTTGTTCGACGCGGTTTGCTTCGTCAC
AGTCGACGTGATTCAGGAATCTGGAGCCTGCAGATCATTTTTTTCAGCCTGATATCGTTCTTTTCCACTG
AGAACCATCAGACCACCTTTTCTTCCATTGTGTGAAGGAGTAGGAGTTGCCGTGCTGCTTTGTGGGAGAC
ATCTGCGATGGTGACCAGCCTCCCGTCGTCTGGTCGACGTGACGAGCCTCTTCACTGTTCTTCGACGGAG
AGACGCAAGCGAGACGGCTCTAGACCTTTTGGACACGCATTCTGTGTGTGAACTAGTGGACAGTGATACC
ACGTCTGAAAGCTCACCACTGCCCATGGTGCAGCTACTTGTCACAAAGTTTTGACTCCGTCGGTATCACC
ATTCGCGCTCGTGTGCCTGGTTGTTCCGCCACGCCGGCCTGCCCCGGGGCGGGGCAATATTCTAAAATCT
CACGCAAAACACCGCACTTACCCCTCACACATATTCGTGATAGACCACCACCAATCTCAGCCCGCATCAA
CACAGTCGAGGGCCCCGGGGGGCAATAAGATATGAAAAAGCCTGAACTCACCGCGACGTCTGTCGAGAAG
TTTCTGATCGAAAAGTTCGACAGCGTCTCCGACCTGATGCAGCTCTCGGAGGGCGAAGAATCTCGTGCTT
TCAGCTTCGATGTAGGAGGGCGTGGATATGTCCTGCGGGTAAATAGCTGCGCCGATGGTTTCTACAAAGA
TCGTTATGTTTATCGGCACTTTGCATCGGCCGCGCTCCCGATTCCGGAAGTGCTTGACATTGGGGAATTC
AGCGAGAGCCTGACCTATTGCATCTCCCGCCGTGCACAGGGTGTCACGTTGCAAGACCTGCCTGAAACCG
AACTGCCCGCTGTTCTGCAGCCGGTCGCGGAGGCCATGGATGCGATCGCTGCGGCCGATCTTAGCCAGAC
GAGCGGGTTCGGCCCATTCGGACCGCAAGGAATCGGTCAATACACTACATGGCGTGATTTCATATGCGCG
ATTGCTGATCCCCATGTGTATCACTGGCAAACTGTGATGGACGACACCGTCAGTGCGTCCGTCGCGCAGG
CTCTCGATGAGCTGATGCTTTGGGCCGAGGACTGCCCCGAAGTCCGGCACCTCGTGCACGCGGATTTCGG
CTCCAACAATGTCCTGACGGACAATGGCCGCATAACAGCGGTCATTGACTGGAGCGAGGCGATGTTCGGG
GATTCCCAATACGAGGTCGCCAACATCTTCTTCTGGAGGCCGTGGTTGGCTTGTATGGAGCAGCAGACGC
GCTACTTCGAGCGGAGGCATCCGGAGCTTGCAGGATCGCCGCGGCTCCGGGCGTATATGCTCCGCATTGG
TCTTGACCAACTCTATCAGAGCTTGGTTGACGGCAATTTCGATGATGCAGCTTGGGCGCAGGGTCGATGC
GACGCAATCGTCCGATCCGGAGCCGGGACTGTCGGGCGTACACAAATCGCCCGCAGAAGCGCGGCCGTCT
GGACCGATGGCTGTGTAGAAGTACTCGCCGATAGTGGAAACCGACGCCCCAGCACTCGTCCGAGGGCAAA
GGAATAGAGTAGATGCCGACCGGAGTCCGCAAAAATCACCAGTCTCTCTCTACAAATCTATCTCTCTCTA
TTTTTCTCCAGAATAATGTGTGAGTAGTTCCCAGATAAGGGAATTAGGGTTCTTATAGGGTTTCGCTCAT
GTGTTGAGCATATAAGAAACCCTTAGTATGTATTTGTATTTGTAAAATACTTCTATCAATAAAATTTCTA
ATTCCTAAAACCAAAATCCAGTGACCAGCTTCCTCGCTCACTGACTCGCTGCGCTCGGTCGTTCGGCTGC
GGCGAGCGGTATCAGCTCACTCAAAGGCGGTAATACGGTTATCCACAGAATCAGGGGATAACGCAGGAAA
GAACATGTGAGCAAAAGGCCAGCAAAAGGCCAGGAACCGTAAAAAGGCCGCGTTGCTGGCGTTTTTCCAT
AGGCTCCGCCCCCCTGACGAGCATCACAAAAATCGACGCTCAAGTCAGAGGTGGCGAAACCCGACAGGAC
TATAAAGATACCAGGCGTTTCCCCCTGGAAGCTCCCTCGTGCGCTCTCCTGTTCCGACCCTGCCGCTTAC
CGGATACCTGTCCGCCTTTCTCCCTTCGGGAAGCGTGGCGCTTTCTCATAGCTCACGCTGTAGGTATCTC
AGTTCGGTGTAGGTCGTTCGCTCCAAGCTGGGCTGTGTGCACGAACCCCCCGTTCAGCCCGACCGCTGCG
CCTTATCCGGTAACTATCGTCTTGAGTCCAACCCGGTAAGACACGACTTATCGCCACTGGCAGCAGCCAC
TGGTAACAGGATTAGCAGAGCGAGGTATGTAGGCGGTGCTACAGAGTTCTTGAAGTGGTGGCCTAACTAC
GGCTACACTAGAAGAACAGTATTTGGTATCTGCGCTCTGCTGAAGCCAGTTACCTTCGGAAAAAGAGTTG
GTAGCTCTTGATCCGGCAAACAAACCACCGCTGGTAGCGGTGGTTTTTTTGTTTGCAAGCAGCAGATTAC
GCGCAGAAAAAAAGGATCTCAAGAAGATCCTTTGATCTTTTCTACGGGGTCTGACGCTCAGTGGAACGAA
AACTCACGTTAAGGGATTTTGGTCATGAGATTATCAAAAAGGATCTTCACCTAGATCCTTTTAAATTAAA
AATGAAGTTTTAAATCAATCTAAAGTATATATGAGTAAACTTGGTCTGACAGTTACCAATGCTTAATCAG
TGAGGCACCTATCTCAGCGATCTGTCTATTTCGTTCATCCATAGTTGCCTGACTCCCCGTCGTGTAGATA
ACTACGATACGGGAGGGCTTACCATCTGGCCCCAGTGCTGCAATGATACCGCGAGACCCACGCTCACCGG
CTCCAGATTTATCAGCAATAAACCAGCCAGCCGGAAGGGCCGAGCGCAGAAGTGGTCCTGCAACTTTATC
CGCCTCCATCCAGTCTATTAATTGTTGCCGGGAAGCTAGAGTAAGTAGTTCGCCAGTTAATAGTTTGCGC
AACGTTGTTGCCATTGCTACAGGCATCGTGGTGTCACGCTCGTCGTTTGGTATGGCTTCATTCAGCTCCG
GTTCCCAACGATCAAGGCGAGTTACATGATCCCCCATGTTGTGCAAAAAAGCGGTTAGCTCCTTCGGTCC
TCCGATCGTTGTCAGAAGTAAGTTGGCCGCAGTGTTATCACTCATGGTTATGGCAGCACTGCATAATTCT
CTTACTGTCATGCCATCCGTAAGATGCTTTTCTGTGACTGGTGAGTACTCAACCAAGTCATTCTGAGAAT
AGTGTATGCGGCGACCGAGTTGCTCTTGCCCGGCGTCAATACGGGATAATACCGCGCCACATAGCAGAAC
TTTAAAAGTGCTCATCATTGGAAAACGTTCTTCGGGGCGAAAACTCTCAAGGATCTTACCGCTGTTGAGA
TCCAGTTCGATGTAACCCACTCGTGCACCCAACTGATCTTCAGCATCTTTTACTTTCACCAGCGTTTCTG
GGTGAGCAAAAACAGGAAGGCAAAATGCCGCAAAAAAGGGAATAAGGGCGACACGGAAATGTTGAATACT
CATACTCTTCCTTTTTCAATATTATTGAAGCATTTATCAGGGTTATTGTCTCATGAGCGGATACATATTT
GAATGTATTTAGAAAAATAAACAAATAGGGGTTCCGCGCACATTTCCCCGAAAAGTGCCACCTGATGCGG
TGTGAAATACCGCACAGATGCGTAAGGAGAAAATACCGCATCAGGAAATTGTAAGCGTTAATATTTTGTT
AAAATTCGCGTTAAATTTTTGTTAAATCAGCTCATTTTTTAACCAATAGGCCGAAATCGGCAAAATCCCT
TATAAATCAAAAGAATAGACCGAGATAGGGT
[37 nt withheld, positions 13192-13228]
AAAGAACGTGGACTCCAACGTCAAAGG
[49 nt withheld, positions 13256-13304]
T
[91 nt withheld, positions 13306-13396]
G
[124 nt withheld, positions 13398-13521]
CCATTCGCCATTCAGGCTGCGCAACTGTTGGGAAGGGCGATCGGTGCGGGCCTCTTCGCTATTACGCCAG
CTGGCGAAAGGGGGATGTGCTGCAAGGCGATTAAGTTGGGTAACGCCAGGGTTTTCCCAGTCACGACGTT
GTAAAACGACGGCCAGTGAATTGTAATACGACTCACTATA
Features (pLannotate 1.2.2; 16 found; start..end, strand, type, name):
    439..942     -  misc_feature   CEN/ARS: S. cerevisiae CEN6 centromere fused to an autonomously replicating sequence
   2237..2312    -  misc_RNA       gRNA scaffold: guide RNA scaffold for the Streptococcus pyogenes CRISPR/Cas9 system
   2346..2369    -  misc_RNA       sTRSV HHRz (fragment): hammerhead ribozyme from the tobacco ringspot virus satellite RNA (Khvorova et al., 2003)
   3595..7697    +  CDS            Cas9 (fragment): Cas9 (Csn1) endonuclease from the Streptococcus pyogenes Type II CRISPR/Cas system generates RNA-guided double strand breaks in DNA
   7731..8246    +  CDS            LUCI_OPLGR (fragment): Experimental evidence at protein level: Swiss-Prot protein existence level 1. Catalytic subunit of oplophorus-luciferin 2-monooxygenase. Oxidoreductase that converts coelenterazine (the oplophorus luciferin) to coelenteramide under emission of blue light with a maximum at 454 nm. Is also active with bisdeoxycoelenterazine. From Oplophorus gracilirostris (Luminous shrimp).
   8962..8979    +  misc_feature   MCS (fragment): pUC18/19 multiple cloning site
   9006..9028    +  misc_feature   MCS (fragment): pBluescript multiple cloning site
   9832..10857   +  CDS            HygR: aminoglycoside phosphotransferase from E. coli; aph(4)-Ia; confers resistance to hygromycin
  10923..11082   +  polyA_signal   CaMV poly(A) signal (fragment): cauliflower mosaic virus polyadenylation signal
  11264..11852   -  rep_origin     ori: high-copy-number ColE1/pMB1/pBR322/pUC origin of replication
  12023..12883   -  CDS            AmpR: β-lactamase; bla; confers resistance to ampicillin, carbenicillin, and related antibiotics
  12884..12988   -  promoter       AmpR promoter: bla
  13015..13065   +  misc_feature   bom (fragment): basis of mobility region from pBR322
  13093..13521   -  rep_origin     f1 ori (sequence partly withheld): f1 bacteriophage origin of replication; arrow indicates direction of (+) strand synthesis
  13525..13682   -  CDS            lacZα (fragment): LacZα fragment of β-galactosidase; lacZ fragment
  13685..2       +  promoter       T7 promoter (across the origin): promoter for bacteriophage T7 RNA polymerase
