[The description below was written by a language model from this plasmid's Addgene catalogue record and pLannotate feature annotations shown in this document.]
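Description:
pNOC-ARS-CRISPR-sgNR2 is an episomal CRISPR/Cas9 plasmid for genome editing in the oleaginous microalga Nannochloropsis oceanica, built on the pNOC-ARS-CRISPR backbone. The sequenced record is about 13.7 kb. In E. coli it is maintained at high copy from a ColE1/pUC-type origin and selected with ampicillin through the bla gene and its native promoter. An f1 origin, a lacZα fragment, a T7 promoter and remnants of pUC and pBluescript polylinkers are leftovers of the cloning vector lineage. For the algal host, a hygromycin phosphotransferase gene followed by a CaMV polyadenylation signal provides selection. A yeast-derived CEN6/ARS element is included so that the plasmid can persist as an extrachromosomal episome rather than integrating.

The payload has two parts. A Streptococcus pyogenes Cas9 coding sequence is followed directly by an Oplophorus-derived luciferase sequence. This matches the catalogue description of a Cas9-Nlux fusion, which would allow nuclease expression to be followed by luminescence. On the opposite strand lies the S. pyogenes guide RNA scaffold next to a hammerhead ribozyme fragment, an arrangement typically used to release a precisely trimmed guide from a longer transcript by self-cleavage. The guide targets the nitrate reductase gene, although the catalogue text says "target 1" while the plasmid name says sgNR2. The algal promoters driving Cas9, the guide and the hygromycin marker are not annotated in the feature table.

According to the associated publication title, the system is intended for nontransgenic, marker-free gene disruption. The implied logic is that an episome can be lost once editing has occurred, leaving a mutant without foreign DNA. Although listed as an empty backbone, this version already carries a guide.
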