Addgene plasmid #102915: pNOC-ARS-CRISPR-sgNR2
Purpose: (Empty Backbone) Expresses Cas9-Nlux and sgRNA for Nitrate Reductase target 1. Hygromycin resistance and contains CEN/ARS.
Depositing lab: Eva Farre. Depositing organization: Michigan State University. Publication: Nontransgenic Marker-Free Gene Disruption by an Episomal CRISPR System in the Oleaginous Microalga, Nannochloropsis oceanica CCMP1779. Poliner E, Takeuchi T, Du ZY, Benning C, Farre EM. ACS Synth Biol. 2018 Apr 20;7(4):962-968. doi: 10.1021/acssynbio.7b00362. Epub 2018 Mar 14. PubMed 29518315.
Backbone
  Vector backbone: pNOC-ARS-CRISPR
  Backbone size (bp): 13514
  Vector type: Algae, Nannochloropsis
  Selectable markers: Hygromycin
Growth in bacteria
  Bacterial resistance: Ampicillin, 100 μg/mL
  Growth temperature: 37°C
  Growth strain: DH5alpha
  Copy number: High Copy
Terms and licenses: Academic/Nonprofit Terms; Industry Terms: Not Available to Industry
How to cite: pNOC-ARS-CRISPR-sgNR2 was a gift from Eva Farre (Addgene plasmid # 102915)
